Addgene plasmid #84332: pH3R-P2A-mCherry-N1
Purpose: Co-expresses (untagged) Histamine-3 receptor and mCherry
Depositing lab: Dorus Gadella. Depositing organization: University of Amsterdam. Publication: Quantitative Single-Cell Analysis of Signaling Pathways Activated Immediately Downstream of Histamine Receptor Subtypes. van Unen J, Rashidfarrokhi A, Hoogendoorn E, Postma M, Gadella TW Jr, Goedhart J. Mol Pharmacol. 2016 Sep;90(3):162-76. doi: 10.1124/mol.116.104505. Epub 2016 Jun 29. PubMed 27358232.
Backbone
  Vector backbone: pEGFP-N1
  Backbone manufacturer: Clontech
  Backbone size w/o insert (bp): 4000
  Total vector size (bp): 6133
  Vector type: Mammalian Expression
  Selectable markers: Neomycin (select with G418)
Growth in bacteria
  Bacterial resistance: Kanamycin, 50 μg/mL
  Growth temperature: 37°C
  Growth strain: DH5alpha
  Copy number: High Copy
Gene/Insert
  Gene/Insert name: H3R-P2A-mCherry (alt name: histamine receptor H3)
  Species: H. sapiens (human)
  Insert size (bp): 2127
  Entrez Gene: HRH3 (a.k.a. GPCR97, HH3R)
  Promoter: CMV
  Cloning method: Unknown
  Sequencing primers: 5′ CMV
Terms and licenses: Academic/Nonprofit Terms; Industry Terms: Not Available to Industry
How to cite: pH3R-P2A-mCherry-N1 was a gift from Dorus Gadella (Addgene plasmid # 84332 ; http://n2t.net/addgene:84332 ; RRID:Addgene_84332)
