[The description below was written by a language model from this plasmid's Addgene catalogue record and pLannotate feature annotations shown in this document.]
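Description:
pH3R-P2A-mCherry-N1 is a 6,133 bp mammalian expression plasmid built on the Clontech pEGFP-N1 backbone, in which the original fluorescent protein has been replaced by mCherry. It is propagated in E. coli as a high-copy plasmid through its ColE1/pUC-type origin and also carries an f1 phage origin. A single NeoR/KanR (Tn5 aminoglycoside phosphotransferase) gene serves both hosts. A bacterial bla-type promoter drives it for kanamycin selection, and the SV40 enhancer/early promoter drives it for G418 selection of transfected mammalian cells, with the HSV TK polyadenylation signal terminating the cassette. The short large T antigen, ble and bGH poly(A) fragments in the feature table are partial matches, most likely residual backbone sequence rather than functional parts.

The payload is a roughly 2.1 kb open reading frame under the human CMV immediate-early enhancer and promoter, ending at the SV40 poly(A) signal. It encodes the human histamine H3 receptor (HRH3), a G protein-coupled receptor that signals by inhibiting adenylate cyclase and has high constitutive activity. This is followed by a P2A sequence and mCherry, a monomeric, rapidly maturing red fluorescent protein. The P2A element is not separately annotated, but the short gap between the HRH3 and mCherry coding regions is where it would lie according to the insert name. Ribosome skipping at the 2A peptide yields two separate polypeptides from one transcript, so the receptor is not fused to a fluorescent protein (only the short 2A remnant would remain at its C-terminus).

mCherry fluorescence therefore marks the cells that express the receptor. The plasmid suits transfection experiments in which H3R-expressing cells must be identified, for example in single-cell imaging of signalling downstream of histamine receptor subtypes.
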