Features (pLannotate 1.2.2; 15 found; start..end, strand, type, name):
     61..364     +  enhancer       CMV enhancer: human cytomegalovirus immediate early enhancer
    365..568     +  promoter       CMV promoter: human cytomegalovirus (CMV) immediate early promoter
    591..627     +  misc_feature   MCS (fragment): multiple cloning site
    672..2006    +  CDS            HRH3: HRH3_HUMAN - Also known as GPCR97. Experimental evidence at protein level: Swiss-Prot protein existence level 1. The H3 subclass of histamine receptors could mediate the histamine signals in CNS and peripheral nervous system. Signals through the inhibition of adenylate cyclase and displays high constitutive activity (spontaneous activity in the absence of agonist). Agonist stimulation of isoform 3 neither modified adenylate cyclase activity nor induced intracellular calcium mobilization. From Homo sapiens (Human).
   2088..2795    +  CDS            mCherry: mCherry is a basic (constitutively fluorescent) red fluorescent protein published in 2004, derived from Discosoma sp.. It is reported to be a very rapidly-maturing monomer with low acid sensitivity.
   2815..2898    +  CDS            large T antigen (fragment): large T antigen from SV40 (simian virus 40)
   2921..3042    +  polyA_signal   SV40 poly(A) signal: SV40 polyadenylation signal
   3076..3504    -  rep_origin     f1 ori (sequence partly withheld): f1 bacteriophage origin of replication; arrow indicates direction of (+) strand synthesis
   3531..3635    +  promoter       AmpR promoter: bla
   3637..3994    +  promoter       SV40 promoter: SV40 enhancer and early promoter
   4029..4823    +  CDS            NeoR/KanR: aminoglycoside phosphotransferase from Tn5; aph(3')-II (or nptII); confers resistance to neomycin, kanamycin, and G418 (Geneticin®)
   4844..4996    +  CDS            ble (fragment): BLE_KLEPN - Experimental evidence at protein level: Swiss-Prot protein existence level 1. Binding protein with a strong affinity to the bleomycin family of antibiotics. Binds to CL990; an antimitotic-antibiotic compound. From Klebsiella pneumoniae.
   5055..5102    +  polyA_signal   HSV TK poly(A) signal: herpes simplex virus thymidine kinase polyadenylation signal (Cole and Stacy, 1985)
   5193..5209    -  polyA_signal   bGH poly(A) signal (fragment): bovine growth hormone polyadenylation signal
   5431..6019    +  rep_origin     ori: high-copy-number ColE1/pMB1/pBR322/pUC origin of replication
>Addgene plasmid #84332 | pH3R-P2A-mCherry-N1 | depositor full sequence | sequence record 160919 | pH3R-P2A-mCherry-N1 sequence 6133 bps
TAGTTATTAATAGTAATCAATTACGGGGTCATTAGTTCATAGCCCATATATGGAGTTCCGCGTTACATAA
CTTACGGTAAATGGCCCGCCTGGCTGACCGCCCAACGACCCCCGCCCATTGACGTCAATAATGACGTATG
TTCCCATAGTAACGCCAATAGGGACTTTCCATTGACGTCAATGGGTGGAGTATTTACGGTAAACTGCCCA
CTTGGCAGTACATCAAGTGTATCATATGCCAAGTACGCCCCCTATTGACGTCAATGACGGTAAATGGCCC
GCCTGGCATTATGCCCAGTACATGACCTTATGGGACTTTCCTACTTGGCAGTACATCTACGTATTAGTCA
TCGCTATTACCATGGTGATGCGGTTTTGGCAGTACATCAATGGGCGTGGATAGCGGTTTGACTCACGGGG
ATTTCCAAGTCTCCACCCCATTGACGTCAATGGGAGTTTGTTTTGGCACCAAAATCAACGGGACTTTCCA
AAATGTCGTAACAACTCCGCCCCATTGACGCAAATGGGCGGTAGGCGTGTACGGTGGGAGGTCTATATAA
GCAGAGCTGGTTTAGTGAACCGTCAGATCCGCTAGCGCTACCGGACTCAGATCTCGAGCTCAAGCTTGGT
ACCGAGCTCGGATCCACTAGTCCAGTGTGGTGGAATTCACCATGGAGCGCGCGCCGCCCGACGGGCCGCT
GAACGCTTCGGGGGCGCTGGCGGGCGATGCGGCGGCGGCGGGCGGGGCGCGCGGCTTCTCGGCAGCCTGG
ACCGCGGTGCTGGCCGCGCTCATGGCGCTGCTCATCGTGGCCACGGTGCTGGGCAACGCGCTGGTCATGC
TCGCCTTCGTGGCCGACTCGAGCCTCCGCACCCAGAACAACTTCTTCCTGCTCAACCTCGCCATCTCCGA
CTTCCTCGTCGGCGCCTTCTGCATCCCACTGTATGTACCCTACGTGCTGACAGGCCGCTGGACCTTCGGC
CGGGGCCTCTGCAAGCTGTGGCTGGTAGTGGACTACCTGCTGTGCACCTCCTCTGCCTTCAACATCGTGC
TCATCAGCTACGACCGCTTCCTGTCGGTCACCCGAGCGGTCTCATACCGGGCCCAGCAGGGTGACACGCG
GCGGGCAGTGCGGAAGATGCTGCTGGTGTGGGTGCTGGCCTTCCTGCTGTACGGACCAGCCATCCTGAGC
TGGGAGTACCTGTCCGGGGGCAGCTCCATCCCCGAGGGCCACTGCTATGCCGAGTTCTTCTACAACTGGT
ACTTCCTCATCACGGCTTCCACCCTGGAGTTCTTTACGCCCTTCCTCAGCGTCACCTTCTTTAACCTCAG
CATCTACCTGAACATCCAGAGGCGCACCCGCCTCCGGCTGGATGGGGCTCGAGAGGCAGCCGGCCCCGAG
CCCCCTCCCGAGGCCCAGCCCTCACCACCCCCACCGCCTGGCTGCTGGGGCTGCTGGCAGAAGGGGCACG
GGGAGGCCATGCCGCTGCACAGGTATGGGGTGGGTGAGGCGGCCGTAGGCGCTGAGGCCGGGGAGGCGAC
CCTCGGGGGTGGCGGTGGGGGCGGCTCCGTGGCTTCACCCACCTCCAGCTCCGGCAGCTCCTCGAGGGGC
ACTGAGAGGCCGCGCTCACTCAAGAGGGGCTCCAAGCCGTCGGCGTCCTCGGCCTCGCTGGAGAAGCGCA
TGAAGATGGTGTCCCAGAGCTTCACCCAGCGCTTTCGGCTGTCTCGGGACAGGAAAGTGGCCAAGTCGCT
GGCCGTCATCGTGAGCATCTTTGGGCTCTGCTGGGCCCCATACACGCTGCTGATGATCATCCGGGCCGCC
TGCCATGGCCACTGCGTCCCTGACTACTGGTACGAAACCTCCTTCTGGCTCCTGTGGGCCAACTCGGCTG
TCAACCCTGTCCTCTACCCTCTGTGCCACCACAGCTTCCGCCGGGCCTTCACCAAGCTGCTCTGCCCCCA
GAAGCTCAAAATCCAGCCCCACAGCTCCCTGGAGCACTGCTGGAAGGGACCGGTGGGATCGGGTGCTACT
AACTTCAGCCTGCTGAAGCAGGCTGGAGACGTGGAGGAGAACCCTGGACCTGGGTCCATGGTGAGCAAGG
GCGAGGAGGATAACATGGCCATCATCAAGGAGTTCATGCGCTTCAAGGTGCACATGGAGGGCTCCGTGAA
CGGCCACGAGTTCGAGATCGAGGGCGAGGGCGAGGGCCGCCCCTACGAGGGCACCCAGACCGCCAAGCTG
AAGGTGACCAAGGGTGGCCCCCTGCCCTTCGCCTGGGACATCCTGTCCCCTCAGTTCATGTACGGCTCCA
AGGCCTACGTGAAGCACCCCGCCGACATCCCCGACTACTTGAAGCTGTCCTTCCCCGAGGGCTTCAAGTG
GGAGCGCGTGATGAACTTCGAGGACGGCGGCGTGGTGACCGTGACCCAGGACTCCTCCCTGCAGGACGGC
GAGTTCATCTACAAGGTGAAGCTGCGCGGCACCAACTTCCCCTCCGACGGCCCCGTAATGCAGAAGAAGA
CCATGGGCTGGGAGGCCTCCTCCGAGCGGATGTACCCCGAGGACGGCGCCCTGAAGGGCGAGATCAAGCA
GAGGCTGAAGCTGAAGGACGGCGGCCACTACGACGCTGAGGTCAAGACCACCTACAAGGCCAAGAAGCCC
GTGCAGCTGCCCGGCGCCTACAACGTCAACATCAAGTTGGACATCACCTCCCACAACGAGGACTACACCA
TCGTGGAACAGTACGAACGCGCCGAGGGCCGCCACTCCACCGGCGGCATGGACGAGCTGTACAAGTAAAG
CGGCCGCGACTCTAGATCATAATCAGCCATACCACATTTGTAGAGGTTTTACTTGCTTTAAAAAACCTCC
CACACCTCCCCCTGAACCTGAAACATAAAATGAATGCAATTGTTGTTGTTAACTTGTTTATTGCAGCTTA
TAATGGTTACAAATAAAGCAATAGCATCACAAATTTCACAAATAAAGCATTTTTTTCACTGCATTCTAGT
TGTGGTTTGTCCAAACTCATCAATGTATCTTAAGGCGTAAATTGTAAGCGTTAATATTTTGTTAAAATTC
GCGTTAAATTTTTGTTAAATCAGCTCATTTTTTAACCAATAGGCCGAAATCGGCAAAATCCCTTATAAAT
CAAAAGAATAGACCGAGATAGGGT
[37 nt withheld, positions 3175-3211]
AAAGAACGTGGACTCCAACGTCAAAGG
[49 nt withheld, positions 3239-3287]
T
[91 nt withheld, positions 3289-3379]
G
[124 nt withheld, positions 3381-3504]
CAGGTGGCACTTTTCGGGGAAATGTGCGCGGAACCCCTATTTGTTTATTTTTCTAAATACATTCAAATAT
GTATCCGCTCATGAGACAATAACCCTGATAAATGCTTCAATAATATTGAAAAAGGAAGAGTCCTGAGGCG
GAAAGAACCAGCTGTGGAATGTGTGTCAGTTAGGGTGTGGAAAGTCCCCAGGCTCCCCAGCAGGCAGAAG
TATGCAAAGCATGCATCTCAATTAGTCAGCAACCAGGTGTGGAAAGTCCCCAGGCTCCCCAGCAGGCAGA
AGTATGCAAAGCATGCATCTCAATTAGTCAGCAACCATAGTCCCGCCCCTAACTCCGCCCATCCCGCCCC
TAACTCCGCCCAGTTCCGCCCATTCTCCGCCCCATGGCTGACTAATTTTTTTTATTTATGCAGAGGCCGA
GGCCGCCTCGGCCTCTGAGCTATTCCAGAAGTAGTGAGGAGGCTTTTTTGGAGGCCTAGGCTTTTGCAAA
GATCGATCAAGAGACAGGATGAGGATCGTTTCGCATGATTGAACAAGATGGATTGCACGCAGGTTCTCCG
GCCGCTTGGGTGGAGAGGCTATTCGGCTATGACTGGGCACAACAGACAATCGGCTGCTCTGATGCCGCCG
TGTTCCGGCTGTCAGCGCAGGGGCGCCCGGTTCTTTTTGTCAAGACCGACCTGTCCGGTGCCCTGAATGA
ACTGCAAGACGAGGCAGCGCGGCTATCGTGGCTGGCCACGACGGGCGTTCCTTGCGCAGCTGTGCTCGAC
GTTGTCACTGAAGCGGGAAGGGACTGGCTGCTATTGGGCGAAGTGCCGGGGCAGGATCTCCTGTCATCTC
ACCTTGCTCCTGCCGAGAAAGTATCCATCATGGCTGATGCAATGCGGCGGCTGCATACGCTTGATCCGGC
TACCTGCCCATTCGACCACCAAGCGAAACATCGCATCGAGCGAGCACGTACTCGGATGGAAGCCGGTCTT
GTCGATCAGGATGATCTGGACGAAGAGCATCAGGGGCTCGCGCCAGCCGAACTGTTCGCCAGGCTCAAGG
CGAGCATGCCCGACGGCGAGGATCTCGTCGTGACCCATGGCGATGCCTGCTTGCCGAATATCATGGTGGA
AAATGGCCGCTTTTCTGGATTCATCGACTGTGGCCGGCTGGGTGTGGCGGACCGCTATCAGGACATAGCG
TTGGCTACCCGTGATATTGCTGAAGAGCTTGGCGGCGAATGGGCTGACCGCTTCCTCGTGCTTTACGGTA
TCGCCGCTCCCGATTCGCAGCGCATCGCCTTCTATCGCCTTCTTGACGAGTTCTTCTGAGCGGGACTCTG
GGGTTCGAAATGACCGACCAAGCGACGCCCAACCTGCCATCACGAGATTTCGATTCCACCGCCGCCTTCT
ATGAAAGGTTGGGCTTCGGAATCGTTTTCCGGGACGCCGGCTGGATGATCCTCCAGCGCGGGGATCTCAT
GCTGGAGTTCTTCGCCCACCCTAGGGGGAGGCTAACTGAAACACGGAAGGAGACAATACCGGAAGGAACC
CGCGCTATGACGGCAATAAAAAGACAGAATAAAACGCACGGTGTTGGGTCGTTTGTTCATAAACGCGGGG
TTCGGTCCCAGGGCTGGCACTCTGTCGATACCCCACCGAGACCCCATTGGGGCCAATACGCCCGCGTTTC
TTCCTTTTCCCCACCCCACCCCCCAAGTTCGGGTGAAGGCCCAGGGCTCGCAGCCAACGTCGGGGCGGCA
GGCCCTGCCATAGCCTCAGGTTACTCATATATACTTTAGATTGATTTAAAACTTCATTTTTAATTTAAAA
GGATCTAGGTGAAGATCCTTTTTGATAATCTCATGACCAAAATCCCTTAACGTGAGTTTTCGTTCCACTG
AGCGTCAGACCCCGTAGAAAAGATCAAAGGATCTTCTTGAGATCCTTTTTTTCTGCGCGTAATCTGCTGC
TTGCAAACAAAAAAACCACCGCTACCAGCGGTGGTTTGTTTGCCGGATCAAGAGCTACCAACTCTTTTTC
CGAAGGTAACTGGCTTCAGCAGAGCGCAGATACCAAATACTGTCCTTCTAGTGTAGCCGTAGTTAGGCCA
CCACTTCAAGAACTCTGTAGCACCGCCTACATACCTCGCTCTGCTAATCCTGTTACCAGTGGCTGCTGCC
AGTGGCGATAAGTCGTGTCTTACCGGGTTGGACTCAAGACGATAGTTACCGGATAAGGCGCAGCGGTCGG
GCTGAACGGGGGGTTCGTGCACACAGCCCAGCTTGGAGCGAACGACCTACACCGAACTGAGATACCTACA
GCGTGAGCTATGAGAAAGCGCCACGCTTCCCGAAGGGAGAAAGGCGGACAGGTATCCGGTAAGCGGCAGG
GTCGGAACAGGAGAGCGCACGAGGGAGCTTCCAGGGGGAAACGCCTGGTATCTTTATAGTCCTGTCGGGT
TTCGCCACCTCTGACTTGAGCGTCGATTTTTGTGATGCTCGTCAGGGGGGCGGAGCCTATGGAAAAACGC
CAGCAACGCGGCCTTTTTACGGTTCCTGGCCTTTTGCTGGCCTTTTGCTCACATGTTCTTTCCTGCGTTA
TCCCCTGATTCTGTGGATAACCGTATTACCGCCATGCAT
