>Addgene plasmid #84332 | pH3R-P2A-mCherry-N1 | addgene partial sequence | sequence record 168439 | CMV-F 5'-CGCAAATGGGCGGTAGGCGTG-3'
CTGGTTTAGTGAACCGTCAGATCCGCTAGCGCTACCGGACTCAGATCTCGAGCTCAAGCTTGGTACCGAG
CTCGGATCCACTAGTCCAGTGTGGTGGAATTCACCATGGAGCGCGCGCCGCCCGACGGGCCGCTGAACGC
TTCGGGGGCGCTGGCGGGCGATGCGGCGGCGGCGGGCGGGGCGCGCGGCTTCTCGGCAGCCTGGACCGCG
GTGCTGGCCGCGCTCATGGCGCTGCTCATCGTGGCCACGGTGCTGGGCAACGCGCTGGTCATGCTCGCCT
TCGTGGCCGACTCGAGCCTCCGCACCCAGAACAACTTCTTCCTGCTCAACCTCGCCATCTCCGACTTCCT
CGTCGGCGCCTTCTGCATCCCACTGTATGTACCCTACGTGCTGACAGGCCGCTGGACCTTCGGCCGGGGC
CTCTGCAAGCTGTGGCTGGTAGTGGACTACCTGCTGTGCACCTCCTCTGCCTTCAACATCGTGCTCATCA
GCTACGACCGCTTCCTGTCGGTCACCCGAGCGGTCTCATACCGGGCCCAGCAGGGTGACACGCGGCGGGC
AGTGCGGAAGATGCTGCTGGTGTGGGTGCTGGCCTTCCTGCTGTACGGACCAGCCATCCTGAGCTGGGAG
TACCTGTCCGGGGGCAGCTCCATCCCCGAGGGCCACTGCTATGCCGAGTTCTTCTACAACTGGTACTTCC
TCATCACGGCTTCCACCCTGGAGTTCT
