>Addgene plasmid #84332 | pH3R-P2A-mCherry-N1 | addgene partial sequence | sequence record 168440 | mCherry-R 5'-TTGGTCACCTTCAGCTTGG-3'
CTCGCCCTCGATCTCGAACTCGTGGCCGTTCACGGAGCCCTCCATGTGCACCTTGAAGCGCATGAACTCC
TTGATGATGGCCATGTTATCCTCCTCGCCCTTGCTCACCATGGACCCAGGTCCAGGGTTCTCCTCCACGT
CTCCAGCCTGCTTCAGCAGGCTGAAGTTAGTAGCACCCGATCCCACCGGTCCCTTCCAGCAGTGCTCCAG
GGAGCTGTGGGGCTGGATTTTGAGCTTCTGGGGGCAGAGCAGCTTGGTGAAGGCCCGGCGGAAGCTGTGG
TGGCACAGAGGGTAGAGGACAGGGTTGACAGCCGAGTTGGCCCACAGGAGCCAGAAGGAGGTTTCGTACC
AGTAGTCAGGGACGCAGTGGCCATGGCAGGCGGCCCGGATGATCATCAGCAGCGTGTATGGGGCCCAGCA
GAGCCCAAAGATGCTCACGATGACGGCCAGCGACTTGGCCACTTTCCTGTCCCGAGACAGCCGAAAGCGC
TGGGTGAAGCTCTGGGACACCATCTTCATGCGCTTCTCCAGCGAGGCCGAGGACGCCGACGGCTTGGAGC
CCCTCTTGAGTGAGCGCGGCCTCTCAGTGCCCCTCGAGGAGCTGCCGGAGCTGGAGGTGGGTGAAGCCAC
GGAGCCGCCCCCACCGCCACCCCCGAGGGTCGCCTCCCCG
